>Addgene plasmid #13509 | pcDNA3 Flag FKHR H215R | addgene partial sequence | sequence record 19936 | T7 5'-TAATACGACTCACTATAGGG-3'
GACGATGACAGGGATCCGAGCTCGGATCTGATGTCCCATGGCCGAGGCGCCTCAGGTGGTGGAGATCGAC
CCGGACTTCGAGCCGCTGCCCCGGCCGCGCTCGTGCACCTGGCCGCTGCCCAGGCCGGAGTTTAGCCAGT
CCAACTCGGCCACCTCCAGCCCGGCGCCGTCGGGCAGCGCGGCTGCCAACCCCGACGCCGCGCCGGACCT
GCCCTCG
