>Addgene plasmid #13509 | pcDNA3 Flag FKHR H215R | addgene partial sequence | sequence record 19937 | 13509 with BGHrev
GCCCTCTAGATGCATGCTCGAACTTTTAAGTGTAACCTGCTCACTAACCCTCAGCCTGACACCCAGCTAT
GTGTCGTTGTCTTGACACTGTGTGGGAAGCTTTGGTTGGGCAACACATTGTCAAAGTTAAAATCCAATGT
ATCTCCATCCATGAGGTCATTCCGAATGATGGATTCCATGTCACAGTCTAAGCGCTCAATGAACATGCCA
TCCAAGTCACTTGGGAGCTTCTCCTGGTGGAGAAGGCCCATTCTGCCATAGCCATTGCAGCTGCTCACGG
AGGAGTAGCCCCCCAGGGCACTCATCTGCATGGGGTGGGGCAGAGGCACTTGTACAGGTGTCTTCACTTG
GGTCAGGCGGTTCATACCCGAGGTGTGGGGCATGGTGCTTACCGTGTGGGGCAGGGGACGCCCGTTGACT
GCAGATGTCTGCTGAGCATGTCCAGGGTGGGTATGGGAGCTGGGATTCATCATTTTGTTATGAGATGCCT
GGCTGCCATAGGTTGACATGACCGAATTAGGGCCCATCATGACGTTCTGGCCCAGAACCCGGCTGTTGGG
CTGGGCTACCCCAGGATCAACTGGTGTCATAATGTCATTATGGGGAGGAGAGTCAGAAGTCAGCAACTCC
TTCAAGAGTCCAGGCGCACAGTTATACTGACTCATACCTCCATAACTCGACTTATTGTCCTGAAGTGTTT
