[The description below was written by a language model from this plasmid's Addgene catalogue record.]
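Description:
pcDNA3 Flag FKHR H215R is a mammalian expression plasmid built on a lab-modified pcDNA3 backbone (about 5 kb without insert) that supplies an N-terminal Flag epitope. It is maintained in E. coli as a high-copy plasmid under ampicillin selection. It also carries a neomycin resistance marker, so stably transfected mammalian cells can be selected with G418. The record does not list the promoter or provide a feature table. Standard pcDNA3 vectors drive the insert from the CMV immediate-early promoter and place a T7 promoter just upstream of the cloning site, which fits with T7 being listed as the 5′ sequencing primer.

The insert is an approximately 2 kb human FKHR cDNA (also known as FOXO1 or FOXO1A), a forkhead-family transcription factor. It was cloned between BamHI and XbaI sites, both of which are retained, so the protein is expressed as a Flag fusion that can be detected or immunoprecipitated with anti-Flag antibodies. The coding sequence carries a single substitution, H215R. The record does not state the functional consequence of this mutation, although the position lies within the region of the protein generally assigned to the forkhead DNA-binding domain.

The associated publication concerns negative regulation of FKHR by the kinase Akt. The construct is therefore likely used in transient or stable transfection experiments comparing this point mutant with wild-type FKHR, for example in assays of transcriptional activity and signalling. The depositor notes that the available map shows the wild-type pcDNA3-Flag-FKHR parent rather than this mutant.
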