Addgene plasmid #13509: pcDNA3 Flag FKHR H215R
Depositing lab: Kunliang Guan. Publication: Negative regulation of the forkhead transcription factor FKHR by Akt. Tang ED, Nunez G, Barr FG, Guan KL. J Biol Chem. 1999 Jun 11. 274(24):16741-6. 10.1074/jbc.274.24.16741 PubMed 10358014.
Backbone
  Vector backbone: pcDNA3 Flag
  Backbone manufacturer: made in Guan Lab
  Backbone size w/o insert (bp): 5000
  Vector type: Mammalian Expression
  Selectable markers: Neomycin (select with G418)
Growth in bacteria
  Bacterial resistance: Ampicillin, 100 μg/mL
  Growth temperature: 37°C
  Growth strain: DH5alpha
  Copy number: High Copy
Gene/Insert
  Gene/Insert name: FKHR H215R (alt names: FOXO1A; FKHR)
  Species: H. sapiens (human)
  Insert size (bp): 2000
  Mutation: H215R
  Entrez Gene: FOXO1 (a.k.a. FKH1, FKHR, FOXO1A)
  Tag / fusion protein: Flag (N terminal on backbone)
  Cloning method: Restriction Enzyme; 5′ cloning site BamHI (not destroyed); 3′ cloning site XbaI (not destroyed)
  Sequencing primers: 5′ T7
Terms and licenses: Academic/Nonprofit Terms; Industry Terms: Not Available to Industry
Depositor comments: See "Author's Map" for map of wild-type pcDNA3-flag-FKHR.
How to cite: pcDNA3 Flag FKHR H215R was a gift from Kunliang Guan (Addgene plasmid # 13509 ; http://n2t.net/addgene:13509 ; RRID:Addgene_13509)
